>Addgene plasmid #130150 | pRDAX-402 FLAG IFP1.4[1] Stuffer/InteinB IFP1.4[2] | depositor full sequence | sequence record 249528 | Full Sequence
TAGTTATTAATAGTAATCAATTACGGGGTCATTAGTTCATAGCCCATATATGGAGTTCCGCGTTACATAA
CTTACGGTAAATGGCCCGCCTGGCTGACCGCCCAACGACCCCCGCCCATTGACGTCAATAATGACGTATG
TTCCCATAGTAACGCCAATAGGGACTTTCCATTGACGTCAATGGGTGGAGTATTTACGGTAAACTGCCCA
CTTGGCAGTACATCAAGTGTATCATATGCCAAGTACGCCCCCTATTGACGTCAATGACGGTAAATGGCCC
GCCTGGCATTATGCCCAGTACATGACCTTATGGGACTTTCCTACTTGGCAGTACATCTACGTATTAGTCA
TCGCTATTACCATGGTGATGCGGTTTTGGCAGTACATCAATGGGCGTGGATAGCGGTTTGACTCACGGGG
ATTTCCAAGTCTCCACCCCATTGACGTCAATGGGAGTTTGTTTTGGCACCAAAATCAACGGGACTTTCCA
AAATGTCGTAACAACTCCGCCCCATTGACGCAAATGGGCGGTAGGCGTGTACGGTGGGAGGTCTATATAA
GCAGAGCTGGTTTAGTGAACCGTCAGATCCGCTAGCGCTACCGGACTCAGATCTCGAGCTCAAGCTTCGA
ATTCGCCACCATGGACTACAAAGACGATGACGATAAAGGAAGTGCTCGGGATCCATTGCCTTTCTTCCCA
CCCTTGTACCTCGGTGGACCAGAGATCACCACCGAGAACTGCGAGAGGGAACCGATACACATTCCCGGGT
CCATTCAGCCCCATGGTGCGCTGCTGACTGCTGACGGACATTCAGGGGAAGTGCTGCAAGTCAGCCTGAA
TGCAGCAACCTTTCTGGGCCAAGAACCCACTGTGCTTCGCGGGCAGACCTTGGCTGCTCTGCTGCCTGAG
CAGTGGCCAGCCCTCCAAGCAGCTCTTCCACCCGGTTGTCCAGACGCCCTCCAGTATCGTGCCACTCTGG
ACTGGCCTGCTGCCGGCCACCTTAGCCTGACAGTGCACAGGGTAGCTGAGCTGCTCATCCTCGAATTCGA
GCCCACCGAGGCATGGAAGTGCGTGTCAGGAGAAACTCCTGTGTACCTTGCTGATGGCAAGACCATCAAG
ATCAAGGACCTGTATTCATCCGAGAGGAAGAAGGAGGATAACATCGTGGAGGCTGGATCTGGGGAAGAGA
TCATCCACCTGAAAGACCCGATTCAGATCTACTCCTACGTGGATGGGACCATAGTACGAAGCAGAAGCAG
ACTGCTGTACAAAGGCAAATCCAGCTATCTGGTGCGTATTGAGACTATCGGAGGTAGGTCAGTCAGTGTG
ACACCAGTCCATAAGCTCTTCGTCCTTACGGAGAAAGGCATAGAGGAAGTCATGGCCTCCAATCTGAAAG
TGGGTGACATGATTGCGGCTGTAGCCGAAAGTGAGAGCGAAGCACGGGATTGTGGGATGTCTGAGGAATG
CGTTATGGAAGCAGAGGTTTACACCTCTCTGGAAGCCACATTTGATCGGGTCAAGAGCATTGCCTACGAG
AAAGGGGACTTTGACGTGTATGACCTCAGTGTGCCCGAATATGGTCGCAACTTCATTGGCGGAGAAGGCT
TGTTGGTTCTCCACAATACAGACAGCATTGGACCCCATGCGCTGAGGAACGCTATGTTCGCCCTTGAATC
TGCTCCCAATCTCCGAGCACTGGCTGAAGTCGCCACACAGACAGTCAGGGAGCTGACAGGCTTTGATCGG
GTGATGCTGTACAAGTTTGCCCCAGATGCAACGGGTGAGATGATCGCAGAAGCCAGACGGGAAGGGATGC
AGGCCTTCCTGGGCCACAGATTTCCGGCCTCACATACGCCTGCTCAGGCCAGAGCACTGTACACCCGACA
CCTCCTGAGACTGACTGCGGACACTAGAGCAGCTGCCGTGCCACTCGATCCCGTGCTCAACCCACAGACC
AATGCGCCTACCCCTTTGGGAGGAGCCGTACTGAGGGCCACATCCCCTATGCACATGCAGTATCTGCGCA
ACATGGGCGTTGGGAGTAGTCTGTCTGTGTCCGTTGTCGTTGGAGGGCAACTGTGGGGCTTGATCGTCTG
CCACCATCAGACACCGTATGTGCTTCCTCCTGACTTGCGTACAACTCTGGAGGAGCTGGGCCGCAAGCTT
AGCGGCCAGGTGCAGCGGAAAGAGGCCACTGGTGATTACAAGGATGACGATGACAAGTAAGCGGCCGCGA
CTCTAGATCATAATCAGCCATACCACATTTGTAGAGGTTTTACTTGCTTTAAAAAACCTCCCACACCTCC
CCCTGAACCTGAAACATAAAATGAATGCAATTGTTGTTGTTAACTTGTTTATTGCAGCTTATAATGGTTA
CAAATAAAGCAATAGCATCACAAATTTCACAAATAAAGCATTTTTTTCACTGCATTCTAGTTGTGGTTTG
TCCAAACTCATCAATGTATCTTAAGGCGTAAATTGTAAGCGTTAATATTTTGTTAAAATTCGCGTTAAAT
TTTTGTTAAATCAGCTCATTTTTTAACCAATAGGCCGAAATCGGCAAAATCCCTTATAAATCAAAAGAAT
AGACCGAGATAGGGT
[37 nt withheld, positions 2606-2642]
AAAGAACGTGGACTCCAACGTCAAAGG
[49 nt withheld, positions 2670-2718]
T
[91 nt withheld, positions 2720-2810]
G
[124 nt withheld, positions 2812-2935]
CAGGTGGCACTTTTCGGGGAAATGTGCGCGGAACCCCTATTTGTTTATTTTTCTAAATACATTCAAATAT
GTATCCGCTCATGAGACAATAACCCTGATAAATGCTTCAATAATATTGAAAAAGGAAGAGTCCTGAGGCG
GAAAGAACCAGCTGTGGAATGTGTGTCAGTTAGGGTGTGGAAAGTCCCCAGGCTCCCCAGCAGGCAGAAG
TATGCAAAGCATGCATCTCAATTAGTCAGCAACCAGGTGTGGAAAGTCCCCAGGCTCCCCAGCAGGCAGA
AGTATGCAAAGCATGCATCTCAATTAGTCAGCAACCATAGTCCCGCCCCTAACTCCGCCCATCCCGCCCC
TAACTCCGCCCAGTTCCGCCCATTCTCCGCCCCATGGCTGACTAATTTTTTTTATTTATGCAGAGGCCGA
GGCCGCCTCGGCCTCTGAGCTATTCCAGAAGTAGTGAGGAGGCTTTTTTGGAGGCCTAGGCTTTTGCAAA
GATCGATCAAGAGACAGGATGAGGATCGTTTCGCATGATTGAACAAGATGGATTGCACGCAGGTTCTCCG
GCCGCTTGGGTGGAGAGGCTATTCGGCTATGACTGGGCACAACAGACAATCGGCTGCTCTGATGCCGCCG
TGTTCCGGCTGTCAGCGCAGGGGCGCCCGGTTCTTTTTGTCAAGACCGACCTGTCCGGTGCCCTGAATGA
ACTGCAAGACGAGGCAGCGCGGCTATCGTGGCTGGCCACGACGGGCGTTCCTTGCGCAGCTGTGCTCGAC
GTTGTCACTGAAGCGGGAAGGGACTGGCTGCTATTGGGCGAAGTGCCGGGGCAGGATCTCCTGTCATCTC
ACCTTGCTCCTGCCGAGAAAGTATCCATCATGGCTGATGCAATGCGGCGGCTGCATACGCTTGATCCGGC
TACCTGCCCATTCGACCACCAAGCGAAACATCGCATCGAGCGAGCACGTACTCGGATGGAAGCCGGTCTT
GTCGATCAGGATGATCTGGACGAAGAGCATCAGGGGCTCGCGCCAGCCGAACTGTTCGCCAGGCTCAAGG
CGAGCATGCCCGACGGCGAGGATCTCGTCGTGACCCATGGCGATGCCTGCTTGCCGAATATCATGGTGGA
AAATGGCCGCTTTTCTGGATTCATCGACTGTGGCCGGCTGGGTGTGGCGGACCGCTATCAGGACATAGCG
TTGGCTACCCGTGATATTGCTGAAGAGCTTGGCGGCGAATGGGCTGACCGCTTCCTCGTGCTTTACGGTA
TCGCCGCTCCCGATTCGCAGCGCATCGCCTTCTATCGCCTTCTTGACGAGTTCTTCTGAGCGGGACTCTG
GGGTTCGAAATGACCGACCAAGCGACGCCCAACCTGCCATCACGAGATTTCGATTCCACCGCCGCCTTCT
ATGAAAGGTTGGGCTTCGGAATCGTTTTCCGGGACGCCGGCTGGATGATCCTCCAGCGCGGGGATCTCAT
GCTGGAGTTCTTCGCCCACCCTAGGGGGAGGCTAACTGAAACACGGAAGGAGACAATACCGGAAGGAACC
CGCGCTATGACGGCAATAAAAAGACAGAATAAAACGCACGGTGTTGGGTCGTTTGTTCATAAACGCGGGG
TTCGGTCCCAGGGCTGGCACTCTGTCGATACCCCACCGAGACCCCATTGGGGCCAATACGCCCGCGTTTC
TTCCTTTTCCCCACCCCACCCCCCAAGTTCGGGTGAAGGCCCAGGGCTCGCAGCCAACGTCGGGGCGGCA
GGCCCTGCCATAGCCTCAGGTTACTCATATATACTTTAGATTGATTTAAAACTTCATTTTTAATTTAAAA
GGATCTAGGTGAAGATCCTTTTTGATAATCTCATGACCAAAATCCCTTAACGTGAGTTTTCGTTCCACTG
AGCGTCAGACCCCGTAGAAAAGATCAAAGGATCTTCTTGAGATCCTTTTTTTCTGCGCGTAATCTGCTGC
TTGCAAACAAAAAAACCACCGCTACCAGCGGTGGTTTGTTTGCCGGATCAAGAGCTACCAACTCTTTTTC
CGAAGGTAACTGGCTTCAGCAGAGCGCAGATACCAAATACTGTCCTTCTAGTGTAGCCGTAGTTAGGCCA
CCACTTCAAGAACTCTGTAGCACCGCCTACATACCTCGCTCTGCTAATCCTGTTACCAGTGGCTGCTGCC
AGTGGCGATAAGTCGTGTCTTACCGGGTTGGACTCAAGACGATAGTTACCGGATAAGGCGCAGCGGTCGG
GCTGAACGGGGGGTTCGTGCACACAGCCCAGCTTGGAGCGAACGACCTACACCGAACTGAGATACCTACA
GCGTGAGCTATGAGAAAGCGCCACGCTTCCCGAAGGGAGAAAGGCGGACAGGTATCCGGTAAGCGGCAGG
GTCGGAACAGGAGAGCGCACGAGGGAGCTTCCAGGGGGAAACGCCTGGTATCTTTATAGTCCTGTCGGGT
TTCGCCACCTCTGACTTGAGCGTCGATTTTTGTGATGCTCGTCAGGGGGGCGGAGCCTATGGAAAAACGC
CAGCAACGCGGCCTTTTTACGGTTCCTGGCCTTTTGCTGGCCTTTTGCTCACATGTTCTTTCCTGCGTTA
TCCCCTGATTCTGTGGATAACCGTATTACCGCCATGCAT
Features (pLannotate 1.2.2; 16 found; start..end, strand, type, name):
     61..364     +  enhancer       CMV enhancer: human cytomegalovirus immediate early enhancer
    365..568     +  promoter       CMV promoter: human cytomegalovirus (CMV) immediate early promoter
    591..634     +  misc_feature   MCS (fragment): multiple cloning site
    643..667     +  CDS            3xFLAG (fragment): three tandem FLAG® epitope tags
    674..2197    +  CDS            bphP (fragment): BPHY_DEIRA - Experimental evidence at protein level: Swiss-Prot protein existence level 1. Photoreceptor which exists in two forms that are reversibly interconvertible by light: the R form that absorbs maximally in the red region of the spectrum and the FR form that absorbs maximally in the far-red region. Has also a slight blue shift for the far-red maximum. Could also absorb green light. May participate in regulating pigment synthesis like the carotenoid deinoxanthin which could protect the bacterium from intense visible light. From Deinococcus radiodurans (strain ATCC 13939 / DSM 20539 / JC
   2204..2227    +  CDS            FLAG: FLAG® epitope tag, followed by an enterokinase cleavage site
   2246..2329    +  CDS            large T antigen (fragment): large T antigen from SV40 (simian virus 40)
   2352..2473    +  polyA_signal   SV40 poly(A) signal: SV40 polyadenylation signal
   2507..2935    -  rep_origin     f1 ori (sequence partly withheld): f1 bacteriophage origin of replication; arrow indicates direction of (+) strand synthesis
   2962..3066    +  promoter       AmpR promoter: bla
   3068..3425    +  promoter       SV40 promoter: SV40 enhancer and early promoter
   3460..4254    +  CDS            NeoR/KanR: aminoglycoside phosphotransferase from Tn5; aph(3')-II (or nptII); confers resistance to neomycin, kanamycin, and G418 (Geneticin®)
   4275..4427    +  CDS            ble (fragment): BLE_KLEPN - Experimental evidence at protein level: Swiss-Prot protein existence level 1. Binding protein with a strong affinity to the bleomycin family of antibiotics. Binds to CL990; an antimitotic-antibiotic compound. From Klebsiella pneumoniae.
   4486..4533    +  polyA_signal   HSV TK poly(A) signal: herpes simplex virus thymidine kinase polyadenylation signal (Cole and Stacy, 1985)
   4624..4640    -  polyA_signal   bGH poly(A) signal (fragment): bovine growth hormone polyadenylation signal
   4862..5450    +  rep_origin     ori: high-copy-number ColE1/pMB1/pBR322/pUC origin of replication
