[The description below was written by a language model from this plasmid's Addgene catalogue record and pLannotate feature annotations shown in this document.]
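Description:
pRDAX-402 FLAG IFP1.4[1] Stuffer/InteinB IFP1.4[2] is a mammalian expression plasmid built on the Clontech pEGFP-N1 backbone and intended as an assay vector for detecting protein–protein interactions by bimolecular or trimolecular fluorescence complementation (BiFC/TriFC). It replicates in E. coli from a high-copy ColE1/pUC-type origin and also carries an f1 phage origin. Selection relies on the Tn5 NeoR/KanR aminoglycoside phosphotransferase gene, which sits behind both a bacterial (bla) promoter and the SV40 enhancer/early promoter and ends in the HSV TK polyadenylation signal. The same marker therefore gives kanamycin resistance in bacteria and can give G418 resistance in mammalian cells.

The expression cassette is driven by the human CMV immediate-early enhancer and promoter, followed by a remnant of the multiple cloning site and a FLAG-type epitope annotated as a partial 3xFLAG. Downstream lies a region of about 1.5 kb matched to the Deinococcus radiodurans bacteriophytochrome BphP, the protein from which the infrared fluorescent protein IFP1.4 was engineered. Going by the plasmid name, this span holds the two split IFP1.4 fragments, [1] and [2], separated by a stuffer and an "InteinB" element, but the automated annotation does not resolve these parts individually. The stuffer is presumably a placeholder to be replaced by a protein of interest, although the cloning sites are recorded as unknown. A second FLAG tag, a short SV40 large T antigen fragment whose function the record does not state, and the SV40 poly(A) signal complete the unit. The catalogue lists the insert species as mouse, whereas the feature table points to a bacterial origin for the IFP1.4 sequence. Small ble and bGH poly(A) matches are fragmentary hits in the backbone.
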