Addgene plasmid #130150: pRDAX-402 FLAG IFP1.4[1] Stuffer/InteinB IFP1.4[2]
Purpose: PPI (BiFC/TriFC) assay vector
Depositing lab: Gary Lewin. Depositing organization: Max-Delbrueck-Centrum fuer Molekulare Medizin (MDC).
Backbone
  Vector backbone: pEGFP-N1 U55762 Clontech
  Vector type: Mammalian Expression
Growth in bacteria
  Bacterial resistance: Kanamycin, 50 μg/mL
  Growth temperature: 37°C
  Growth strain: DH5alpha
  Copy number: High Copy
Gene/Insert
  Gene/Insert name: IFP1.4
  Species: M. musculus (mouse)
  Cloning method: Restriction Enzyme; 5′ cloning site unknown (unknown if destroyed); 3′ cloning site unknown (unknown if destroyed)
Terms and licenses: Academic/Nonprofit Terms; Industry Terms: Not Available to Industry
How to cite: pRDAX-402 FLAG IFP1.4[1] Stuffer/InteinB IFP1.4[2] was a gift from Gary Lewin (Addgene plasmid # 130150 ; http://n2t.net/addgene:130150 ; RRID:Addgene_130150)
